>Addgene plasmid #74505 | pc-FLAGCSK-SH3-SH2 (2 to 190 amino acids) | addgene partial sequence | sequence record 145980 | CMV-F 5'-CGCAAATGGGCGGTAGGCGTG-3'
ACCCACTGCTTACTGGCTTATCGAAATTAATACGACTCACTATAGGGAGACCCAAGCTGGCTAGCGTTTA
AACTTAAGCTTGGTACCGAGCTCGGATCGGCCACCATGGGATCCTCAGCAATACAGGCCGCCTGGCCATC
CGGTACAGAATGTATTGCCAAGTACAACTTCCACGGCACTGCCGAGCAGGACCTGCCCTTCTGCAAAGGA
GACGTGCTCACCATTGTGGCCGTCACCAAGGACCCCAACTGGTACAAAGCCAAAAACAAGGTGGGCCGTG
AGGGCATCATCCCAGCCAACTACGTCCAGAAGCGGGAGGGCGTGAAGGCGGGTACCAAACTCAGCCTCAT
GCCTTGGTTCCACGGCAAGATCACACGGGAGCAGGCTGAGCGGCTTCTGTACCCGCCGGAGACAGGCCTG
TTCCTGGTGCGGGAGAGCACCAACTACCCCGGAGACTACACGCTGTGCGTGAGCTGCGACGGCAAGGTGG
AGCACTACCGCATCATGTACCATGCCAGCAAGCTCAGCATCGACGAGGAGGTGTACTTTGAGAACCTCAT
GCAGCTGGTGGAGCACTACACCTCAGACGCAGATGGACTCTGTACGCGCCTCATTAAACCAAAGGTCATG
GAGGGCACAGTGGCGGCCCAGGATGAGTTCTACCGCAGCGGCTGGGCCCTGCTCGAGGACTACAAGGATG
ACGATGACAAGTAAGAATTCGTCGAGTCTAGAGGGCCCGTTTAAACCCGCTGATCAGCCTCGACTGTGCC
TTCTAGTTGCCAGCCATCTGTTGTTTGCCCCTCCCCCGTGCCTTCCTTGACCCTGGAAGGTGCCACTCCC
ACTGTCCTTTCCTAATAA
