>Addgene plasmid #74505 | pc-FLAGCSK-SH3-SH2 (2 to 190 amino acids) | addgene partial sequence | sequence record 145981 | BGH-rev 5'-TAGAAGGCACAGTCGAGG-3'
ATTCTTACTTGTCATCGTCATCCTTGTAGTCCTCGAGCAGGGCCCAGCCGCTGCGGTAGAACTCATCCTG
GGCCGCCACTGTGCCCTCCATGACCTTTGGTTTAATGAGGCGCGTACAGAGTCCATCTGCGTCTGAGGTG
TAGTGCTCCACCAGCTGCATGAGGTTCTCAAAGTACACCTCCTCGTCGATGCTGAGCTTGCTGGCATGGT
ACATGATGCGGTAGTGCTCCACCTTGCCGTCGCAGCTCACGCACAGCGTGTAGTCTCCGGGGTAGTTGGT
GCTCTCCCGCACCAGGAACAGGCCTGTCTCCGGCGGGTACAGAAGCCGCTCAGCCTGCTCCCGTGTGATC
TTGCCGTGGAACCAAGGCATGAGGCTGAGTTTGGTACCCGCCTTCACGCCCTCCCGCTTCTGGACGTAGT
TGGCTGGGATGATGCCCTCACGGCCCACCTTGTTTTTGGCTTTGTACCAGTTGGGGTCCTTGGTGACGGC
CACAATGGTGAGCACGTCTCCTTTGCAGAAGGGCAGGTCCTGCTCGGCAGTGCCGTGGAAGTTGTACTTG
GCAATACATTCTGTACCGGATGGCCAGGCGGCCTGTATTGCTGAGGATCCCATGGTGGCCGATCCGAGCT
CGGTACCAAGCTTAAGTTTAAACGCTAGCCAGCTTGGGTCTCCCTATAGTGAGTCGTATTAATTTCGATA
AGCCAGTAAGCAGTGGGTTCTCTAGTTAGCCAGAGAGCTCTGCTTATATAGACCTCCCACCGTACACGCC
TACCGCCCATTTGCGTCAATGGGGCGGAGTTGTTACGACATTTTGGAA
