[The description below was written by a language model from this plasmid's Addgene catalogue record.]
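Description:
pc-FLAGCSK-SH3-SH2 (2 to 190 amino acids) is a mammalian expression plasmid built on pcFLAG, a lab-made derivative of pcDNA3 that adds a FLAG epitope to the cloned open reading frame. It is maintained in E. coli as a high-copy plasmid under ampicillin selection, and it carries a neomycin resistance marker so that transfected mammalian cells can be selected with G418, allowing stable as well as transient expression. No feature table accompanies the record, so the origins of replication, polyadenylation signals and other backbone elements are not itemised, although the listed BGH reverse sequencing primer is consistent with the pcDNA3-type cassette.

The insert is a truncated form of human CSK (C-terminal Src kinase) spanning residues 2 to 190, which covers the SH3 and SH2 domains and omits the kinase domain. Expression is driven by the CMV promoter, giving strong constitutive transcription in most mammalian cell lines. The record lists the FLAG tag as C-terminal and supplied by the backbone, although the construct name places FLAG ahead of CSK, so the tag position is worth confirming against the sequence. The depositor notes that a BamHI site was introduced immediately after the start codon and that it does not affect function. The restriction sites used for cloning are not recorded.

The stated purpose is overexpression of the CSK SH3-SH2 fragment in mammalian cells. A FLAG-tagged, kinase-less fragment of this kind suits immunoprecipitation and domain-mapping experiments. The associated study examined CSK binding to the receptor tyrosine kinases FLT3 and c-Kit and its effect on downstream signalling.
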