Addgene plasmid #74505: pc-FLAGCSK-SH3-SH2 (2 to 190 amino acids)
Purpose: Overexpression of CSK SH3-SH2 in mammalian cells
Depositing lab: Lars Rönnstrand. Depositing organization: Lund University. Publication: The tyrosine kinase CSK associates with FLT3 and c-Kit receptors and regulates downstream signaling. Kazi JU, Vaapil M, Agarwal S, Bracco E, Pahlman S, Ronnstrand L. Cell Signal. 2013 Sep;25(9):1852-60. doi: 10.1016/j.cellsig.2013.05.016. Epub 2013 May 21. PubMed 23707526.
Backbone
  Vector backbone: pcFLAG
  Backbone manufacturer: this lab, modified from pcDNA3
  Vector type: Mammalian Expression
  Selectable markers: Neomycin (select with G418)
Growth in bacteria
  Bacterial resistance: Ampicillin, 100 μg/mL
  Growth temperature: 37°C
  Growth strain: DH5alpha
  Copy number: High Copy
Gene/Insert
  Gene/Insert name: CSK
  Species: H. sapiens (human)
  Mutation: SH3-SH2 domains
  Entrez Gene: CSK
  Promoter: CMV
  Tag / fusion protein: FLAG (C terminal on backbone)
  Cloning method: Restriction Enzyme; 5′ cloning site unknown (unknown if destroyed); 3′ cloning site unknown (unknown if destroyed)
  Sequencing primers: 5′ CMV-F; 3′ BGHrev
Terms and licenses: Academic/Nonprofit Terms; Industry Terms: Not Available to Industry
Depositor comments: The depositor notes that a BamHI restriction site was inserted following the start codon of CSK. This site does not affect plasmid function.
How to cite: pc-FLAGCSK-SH3-SH2 (2 to 190 amino acids) was a gift from Lars Rönnstrand (Addgene plasmid # 74505 ; http://n2t.net/addgene:74505 ; RRID:Addgene_74505)
